>Addgene plasmid #13061 | 36 p flk1 | addgene partial sequence | sequence record 57132 | T7 5'-TAATACGACTCACTATAGGG-3'
GCGGGCCCCCCCGAGGTTTTTTTTTTTTTTTTTTCTAAATATAAATATATAGATCTTTATTTATGCTTGG
CTTAATATTAAAATACAGTTATAATACAAAAAATACATACGTGTAGAAAATATCAGTGCATACAATTTTG
CTTCACAAATATCAGTCAAAATAACAACATTATGGAAAGCATCATTTGGCAGTATATACACATTTCATTA
TTTGGAAGACATCATCAGCTATGAATGTAATACTGGGATTTAAACACGATAACGGTTAGCAAAGGGCCCT
TTACACAGTCAATATAATCTGGCTTAACCAATACGATAATCTCTCAACCTTTCCCTTACGTACATACAGA
TGTTAAGGAGTTAATACTGATAGCACCTACATCATGTGTGCATATCATTTTCATGAACATTAATATAGTG
ACCAGCCTGTTGACAATATCATAGCCTGCCCTGCAAGCTTTAGTAGCATTTTAGCACAAACGACTACTGA
ATCAGTAACAGGATACGCTCCTCTGGTTAATAGCTGCACAACATATTACGTGCTGTTATGTATACAGTAG
TGTAAACGAAATAAATATGGAAAGTACACGATGCAGTGTAACTGTTGTGTATTGAACAGAGCAAGGCCTT
TATATCATCCACATTTGATCAATAATTAACTGAATGTTTCCTATGAAATTGGCATGAGTAATTTACTTTC
ACAGTGATGGACTGAATGTTGTGGCATCCATAAGCAAGTTGAAGATCTTAAACTGAATTTTAACTAAATT
AACCATATTATAAGATGTTTACCAGATAAAAATAGCACAAGCGGGAACAGAAGTGATTCATTTTAGCTTT
ATCGAGTAAGACTCAGGAAATCAGCCCTCAGACTGGTGCGACTGAACCTGGAAACACAATGTGCATCATA
AGTATGCTGATGATCAATGTGCCGTGATGGAGATCTGGGAAGGAGCTTCT
