[The description below was written by a language model from this plasmid's Addgene catalogue record.]
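Description:
36 p flk1 is a bacterial plasmid carrying a zebrafish (Danio rerio) flk1 insert, corresponding to the gene now catalogued as kdrl and also known by aliases such as flk-1, kdr and vegfr2. This gene encodes a vascular endothelial growth factor receptor family member that is widely used as a marker of endothelial cells and the developing vasculature. The record does not name the vector backbone, and it gives no insert size, no indication of whether the clone is a full-length or partial cDNA, and no feature map. What is stated is that the insert was introduced by restriction enzyme cloning, that the plasmid confers ampicillin resistance for selection in E. coli, and that it is maintained at high copy number, which implies a standard high-copy bacterial origin, although the origin itself is not specified.

The depositor's comment indicates the intended use: the plasmid serves as a template for riboprobe synthesis, being linearised with EcoRI and transcribed with T7 RNA polymerase. This implies that a T7 promoter flanks the insert, with the EcoRI site at the far end of the insert so that run-off transcription yields a defined-length RNA. Presumably this is the antisense strand needed to detect flk1 mRNA, although the record does not explicitly state the orientation. No eukaryotic promoter, tag, reporter or expression element is recorded, so the construct is best regarded as a probe template rather than an expression vector. It is associated with work on Notch signalling in arterial-venous differentiation during embryonic vascular development, consistent with use in whole-mount in situ hybridisation to visualise blood vessel patterning in zebrafish embryos.
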