Addgene plasmid #13061: 36 p flk1
Depositing lab: Nathan Lawson. Depositing organization: University of Massachusetts, Worcester. Publication: Notch signaling is required for arterial-venous differentiation during embryonic vascular development. Lawson ND, Scheer N, Pham VN, Kim CH, Chitnis AB, Campos-Ortega JA, Weinstein BM. Development. 2001 Oct . 128(19):3675-83. PubMed 11585794.
Backbone
  Vector backbone: na
Growth in bacteria
  Bacterial resistance: Ampicillin, 100 μg/mL
  Growth temperature: 37°C
  Growth strain: DH5alpha
  Copy number: High Copy
Gene/Insert
  Gene/Insert name: flk1
  Species: D. rerio (zebrafish)
  Entrez Gene: kdrl (a.k.a. flk, flk-1, flk1, kdr, kdra, vegfr-2, vegfr2, vegfr2a, vegfr4, vegr2, wu:fk52c05)
  Cloning method: Restriction Enzyme
  Sequencing primers: 5′ na
Terms and licenses: Academic/Nonprofit Terms; Industry Terms: Not Available to Industry
Depositor comments: For riboprobe, digest with EcoRI and use T7 polymerase.
How to cite: 36 p flk1 was a gift from Nathan Lawson (Addgene plasmid # 13061 ; http://n2t.net/addgene:13061 ; RRID:Addgene_13061)
